Addgene plasmid #216811: pDM068
Purpose: (Empty Backbone) Vector for Aspergillus CRISPR-Cas9 genetic engineering with Golden Gate cloning drop-out cassette for protospacer insertion and NAT selectable marker.
Depositing lab: Ken Sawin. Depositing organization: University of Edinburgh. Publication: Improved gene editing and fluorescent-protein tagging in Aspergillus nidulans using a Golden Gate-based CRISPR-Cas9 plasmid system. Modaffari D, Finlayson A, Miao Y, Wallace EWJ, Sawin KE. Wellcome Open Res. 2024 Oct 17;9:602. doi: 10.12688/wellcomeopenres.23086.1. eCollection 2024. PubMed 39640368.
Backbone
  Vector backbone: pFC330 (Addgene #87832)
  Vector type: Bacterial Expression, CRISPR ; Fungal Expression
  Selectable markers: NAT
Growth in bacteria
  Bacterial resistance: Ampicillin, 100 μg/mL
  Growth temperature: 37°C
  Growth strain: DH5alpha
  Copy number: High Copy
Gene/Insert
  Gene/Insert name: None
Resource information
  A portion of this plasmid was derived from a plasmid made by: Synthethic gene fragment from IDT
Terms and licenses: Academic/Nonprofit Terms; Industry Terms: Not Available to Industry
Depositor comments: Replaced Aspergillus fumigatus pyrG CDS pFC330 backbone with NAT CDS
How to cite: pDM068 was a gift from Ken Sawin (Addgene plasmid # 216811 ; http://n2t.net/addgene:216811 ; RRID:Addgene_216811)
