[The description below was written by a language model from this plasmid's Addgene catalogue record and pLannotate feature annotations shown in this document.]
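Description:
pDM068 is an empty-backbone shuttle vector of about 17.3 kb for CRISPR-Cas9 genome engineering in Aspergillus, derived from pFC330. In E. coli it is maintained at high copy through a ColE1/pUC-type origin and selected with ampicillin via the β-lactamase gene. In the fungal host it replicates autonomously through the large AMA1 sequence from Aspergillus nidulans, so it does not need to integrate into the genome. According to the depositor, the Aspergillus fumigatus pyrG coding sequence of the parent plasmid was replaced with a NAT coding sequence. This matches the annotated streptothricin acetyltransferase ORF and changes fungal selection from an auxotrophic marker to a dominant drug-resistance marker. The record does not state which promoter drives this marker.

The payload has two parts. The first is a Streptococcus pyogenes Cas9 coding sequence followed by a fragment of the A. nidulans trpC terminator. Its promoter is not annotated in the feature table. The second is a guide RNA cassette built for Golden Gate cloning. A superfolder GFP gene with bacterial rrnB T1 and T7Te terminators lies immediately upstream of the gRNA scaffold, and a tRNA element follows the scaffold. The GFP unit evidently corresponds to the drop-out cassette named in the catalogue entry: inserting a protospacer displaces it, so correct clones should be recognisable as non-fluorescent bacterial colonies. The flanking tRNA is the kind of element typically used to release a mature guide from a longer transcript, though the record does not describe this.

Several short annotated fragments (KanR, lacZα, 5S rRNA, minimal FRT sites) appear to be cloning remnants. The plasmid is intended for gene editing and fluorescent-protein tagging in A. nidulans.
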