Features (pLannotate 1.2.2; 20 found; start..end, strand, type, name):
    862..958     -  promoter       AmpR promoter (fragment): bla
    988..1012    -  CDS            KanR (fragment): aminoglycoside phosphotransferase; aph(3')-Ia; confers resistance to kanamycin
   1041..1156    +  ncRNA          5S rRNA: Accession: RF00001 - 5S ribosomal RNA
   1160..1200    +  terminator     rrnB T1 terminator (fragment): transcription terminator T1 from the E. coli rrnB gene
   1244..1277    +  protein_bind   FRT (minimal): supports FLP-mediated excision but not integration (Turan and Bode, 2011) FLP recombinase from the Saccharomyces cerevisiae 2μ plasmid
   1590..6837    -  rep_origin     AMA1: replication origin from Aspergillus nidulans (Aleksenko and Clutterbuck, 1996)
   7791..8504    +  CDS            superfolder GFP: GFP variant that folds robustly even when fused to poorly folded proteins (Pédelacq et al., 2006)
   8516..8587    +  terminator     rrnB T1 terminator: transcription terminator T1 from the E. coli rrnB gene
   8603..8630    +  terminator     T7Te terminator: phage T7 early transcription terminator
   8648..8723    +  misc_RNA       gRNA scaffold: guide RNA scaffold for the Streptococcus pyogenes CRISPR/Cas9 system
   8727..8797    +  ncRNA          tRNA: Accession: RF00005 - tRNA
   9929..14032   +  CDS            cas9: CAS9_STRP1 - Also known as csn1 From Streptococcus pyogenes serotype M1.
  14558..14584   +  terminator     trpC terminator (fragment): trpC; transcription terminator from the Aspergillus nidulans trpC gene (Punt et al., 1987)
  14605..14625   +  misc_feature   MCS (fragment): pUC18/19 multiple cloning site
  15034..15582   +  CDS            sta: STA_STRLA - Experimental evidence at protein level: Swiss-Prot protein existence level 1. Involved in resistance to streptothricin, a broad-spectrum antibiotic produced by streptomycetes. Detoxifies streptothricin via acetylation of the beta amino group of the first beta-lysyl moiety of streptothricin. From Streptomyces lavendulae.
  15843..15876   -  protein_bind   FRT (minimal): supports FLP-mediated excision but not integration (Turan and Bode, 2011) FLP recombinase from the Saccharomyces cerevisiae 2μ plasmid
  16346..16365   +  CDS            lacZα (fragment): LacZα fragment of β-galactosidase; lacZ fragment
  16390..16407   -  terminator     rrnB T2 terminator (fragment): transcription terminator T2 from the E. coli rrnB gene
  16632..17220   -  rep_origin     ori: high-copy-number ColE1/pMB1/pBR322/pUC origin of replication
  17342..859     -  CDS            AmpR (across the origin): β-lactamase; bla; confers resistance to ampicillin, carbenicillin, and related antibiotics
>Addgene plasmid #216811 | pDM068 | addgene full sequence | sequence record 430142 | Addgene NGS Result
ACCAATGCTTAATCAGTGAGGCACCTATCTCAGCGATCTGTCTATTTCGTTCATCCATAGTTGCCTGACT
CCCCGTCGTGTAGATAACTACGATACGGGAGGGCTTACCATCTGGCCCCAGCGCTGCGATGATACCGCGA
GAACCACGCTCACCGGCTCCGGATTTATCAGCAATAAACCAGCCAGCCGGAAGGGCCGAGCGCAGAAGTG
GTCCTGCAACTTTATCCGCCTCCATCCAGTCTATTAATTGTTGCCGGGAAGCTAGAGTAAGTAGTTCGCC
AGTTAATAGTTTGCGCAACGTTGTTGCCATCGCTACAGGCATCGTGGTGTCACGCTCGTCGTTTGGTATG
GCTTCATTCAGCTCCGGTTCCCAACGATCAAGGCGAGTTACATGATCCCCCATGTTGTGCAAAAAAGCGG
TTAGCTCCTTCGGTCCTCCGATCGTTGTCAGAAGTAAGTTGGCCGCAGTGTTATCACTCATGGTTATGGC
AGCGCTACATAATTCTCTTACTGTCATGCCATCCGTAAGATGCTTTTCTGTGACTGGTGAGTACTCAACC
AAGTCATTCTGAGAATAGTGTATGCGGCGACCGAGTTGCTCTTGCCCGGCGTCAATACGGGATAATACCG
CGCCACATAGCAGAACTTTAAAAGTGCTCATCATTGGAAAACGTTCTTCGGGGCGAAAACTCTCAAGGAT
CTTACCGCTGTTGAGATCCAGTTCGATGTAACCCACTCGTGCACCCAACTGATCTTCAGCATCTTTTACT
TTCACCAGCGTTTCTGGGTGAGCAAAAACAGGAAGGCAAAATGCCGCAAAAAAGGGAATAAGGGCGACAC
GGAAATGTTGAATACTCATATTCTTCCTTTTTCAATATTATTGAAGCATTTATCAGGGTTATTGTCTCAT
GAGCGGATACATATTTGAATGTATTTAGAAAAATAAACAAATAGGGGTCAGTGTTACAACCAATTAACCA
ATTCTGAACATTATCGCGAGCCCATTTATACCTGAATATGGCTCATAACACCCCTTGTTTGCCTGGCGGC
AGTAGCGCGGTGGTCCCACCTGACCCCATGCCGAACTCAGAAGTGAAACGCCGTAGCGCCGATGGTAGTG
TGGGGACTCCCCATGCGAGAGTAGGGAACTGCCAGGCATCAAATAAAACGAAAGGCTCAGTCGAAAGACT
GGGCCTTTCGCCCGGGCTAATTATGGGGTGTCGCCCTTATTCGACTCTATAGTGAAGTTCCTATTCTCTA
GAAAGTATAGGAACTTCTGAAGTGGGGATTTAAATGCGGCCGCGCTGAGGGTTTAATCGACGAAGCAGCT
GACGGCCAGTGCCAAGCTTAACGCGTACCGGGCCCAGTATATGTTCCGCAGATGACTGGAGCTCTGCCAT
ACGTGCCCTCTCAAGCACCATTTGTTCCATCTACAGAGACTAGTCACCAACTAGTCTATCAAGACTCACA
GGGTACATTGCTGAGACCAACTGACCAGAGGCAGGGTAGCGGATTGACGGCTCCATCTCCTTCACTTACA
AGGTCTATTGAAAGCCCTTTAGCATCACCAAGCGGAGAATAGATTGTTAAGCTTATTTTTTGTATACTGT
TTTGTGATAGCACGAAGTTTTTCCACGGTATCTTGTTAAAAATATATATTTGTGGCGGGCTTACCTACAT
CAAATTAATAAGAGACTAATTATAAACTAAACACACAAGCAAGCTACTTTAGGGTAAAAGTTTATAAATG
CTTTTGACGTATAAACGTTGCTTGTATTTATTATTACAATTAAAGGTGGATAGAAAACCTAGAGACTAGT
TAGAAACTAATCTCAGGTTTGCGTTAAACTAAATCAGAGCCCGAGAGGTTAACAGAACCTAGAAGGGGAC
TAGATATCCGGGTAGGGAAACAAAAAAAAAAACAAGACAGCCACATATTAGGGAGACTAGTTAGAAGCTA
GTTCCAGGACTAGGAAAATAAAAGACAATGATACCACAGTCTAGTTGACAACTAGATAGATTCTAGATTG
AGGCCAAAGTCTCTGAGATCCAGGTTAGTTGCAACTAATACTAGTTAGTATCTAGTCTCCTATAACTCTG
AAGCTAGAATAACTTACTACTATTATCCTCACCACTGTTCAGCTGCGCAAACGGAGTGATTGCAAGGTGT
TCAGAGACTAGTTATTGACTAGTCAGTGACTAGCAATAACTAACAAGGTATTAACCTACCATGTCTGCCA
TCACCCTGCACTTCCTCGGGCTCAGCAGCCTTTTCCTCCTCATTTTCATGCTCATTTTCCTTGTTTAAGA
CTGTGACTAGTCAAAGACTAGTCCAGAACCACAAAGGAGAAATGTCTTACCACTTTCTTCATTGCTTGTC
TCTTTTGCATTATCCATGTCTGCAACTAGTTAGAGTCTAGTTAGTGACTAGTCCGACGAGGACTTGCTTG
TCTCCGGATTGTTGGAGGAACTCTCCAGGGCCTCAAGATCCACAACAGAGCCTTCTAGAAGACTGGTCAA
TAACTAGTTGGTCTTTGTCTGAGTCTGACTTACGAGGTTGCATACTCGCTCCCTTTGCCTCGTCAATCGA
TGAGAAAAAGCGCCAAAACTCGCAATATGGCTTTGAACCACACGGTGCTGAGACTAGTTAGAATCTAGTC
CCAAACTAGCTTGGATAGCTTACCTTTGCCCTTTGCGTTGCGACAGGTCTTGCAGGGTATGGTTCCTTTC
TCACCAGCTGATTTAGCTGCCTTGCTACCCTCACGGCGGATCTGCATAAAGAGTGGCTAGAGGTTATAAA
TTAGCACTGATCCTAGGTACGGGGCTGAATGTAACTTGCCTTTCCTTTCTCATCGCGCGGCAAGACAGGC
TTGCTCAAATTCCTACCAGTCACAGGGGTATGCACGGCGTACGGACCACTTGAACTAGTCACAGATTAGT
TAGCAACTAGTCTGCATTGAATGGCTGTACTTACGGGCCCTCGCCATTGTCCTGATCATTTCCAGCTTCA
CCCTCGTTGCTGCAAAGTAGTTAGTGACTAGTCAAGGACTAGTTGAAATGGGAGAAGAAACTCACGAATT
CTCGACACCCTTAGTATTGTGGTCCTTGGACTTGGTGCTGCTATATATTAGCTAATACACTAGTTAGACT
CACAGAAACTTACGCAGCTCGCTTGCGCTTCTTGGTAGGAGTCGGGGTTGGGAGAACAGTGCCTTCAAAC
AAGCCTTCATACCATGCTACTTGACTAGTCAGGGACTAGTCACCAAGTAATCTAGATAGGACTTGCCTTT
GGCCTCCATCAGTTCCTTCATAGTGGGAGGTCCATTGTGCAATGTAAACTCCATGCCGTGGGAGTTCTTG
TCCTTCAAGTGCTTGACCAATATGTTTCTGTTGGCAGAGGGAACCTGTCAACTAGTTAATAACTAGTCAG
AAACTAGTATAGCAGTAGACTCACTGTACGCTTGAGGCATCCCTTCACTCGGCAGTAGACTTCATATGGA
TGGATATCAGGCACGCCATTGTCGTCCTGTGGACTAGTCAGTAACTAGGCTTAAAGCTAGTCGGGTCGGC
TTACTATCTTGAAATCCGGCAGCGTAAGCTCCCCGTCCTTAACTGCCTCGAGATAGTGACAGTACTCTGG
GGACTTTCGGAGATCGTTATCGCGAATGCTCGGCATACTAATCGTTGACTAGTCTTGGACTAGTCCCGAG
CAAAAAGGATTGGAGGAGGAGGAGGAAGGTGAGAGTGAGACAAAGAGCGAAATAAGAGCTTCAAAGGCTA
TCTCTAAGCAGTATGAAGGTTAAGTATCTAGTTCTTGACTAGATTTAAAAGAGATTTCGACTAGTTATGT
ACCTGGAGTTTGGATATAGGAATGTGTTGTGGTAACGAAATGTAAGGGGGAGGAAAGAAAAAGTCGGTCA
AGAGGTAACTCTAAGTCGGCCATTCCTTTTTGGGAGGCGCTAACCATAAACGGCATGGTCGACTTAGAGT
TAGCTCAGGGAATTTAGGGAGTTATCTGCGACCACCGAGGAACGGCGGAATGCCAAAGAATCCCGATGGA
GCTCTAGCTGGCGGTTGACAACCCCACCTTTTGGCGTTTCTGCGGCGTTGCAGGCGGGACTGGATACTTC
GTAGAACCAGAAAGGCAAGGCAGAACGCGCTCAGCAAGAGTGTTGGAAGTGATAGCATGATGTGCCTTGT
TAACTAGGTCAAAATCTGCAGTATGCTTGATGTTATCCAAAGTGTGAGAGAGGAAGGTCCAAACATACAC
GATTGGGAGAGGGCCTAGGTATAAGAGTTTTTGAGTAGAACGCATGTGAGCCCAGCCATCTCGAGGAGAT
TAAACACGGGCCGGCATTTGATGGCTATGTTAGTACCCCAATGGAAACGGTGAGAGTCCAGTGGTCGCAG
ATAACTCCCTAAATTCCCTGAGCTAACTCTAAGTCGACCATGCCGTTTATGGTTAGCGCCTCCCAAAAAG
GAATGGCCGACTTAGAGTTACCTCTTGACCGACTTTTTCTTTCCTCCCCCTTACATTTCGTTACCACAAC
ACATTCCTATATCCAAACTCCAGGTACATAACTAGTCGAAATCTCTTTTAAATCTAGTCAAGAACTAGAT
ACTTAACCTTCATACTGCTTAGAGATAGCCTTTGAAGCTCTTATTTCGCTCTTTGTCTCACTCTCACCTT
CCTCCTCCTCCTCCAATCCTTTTTGCTCGGGACTAGTCCAAGACTAGTCAACGATTAGTATGCCGAGCAT
TCGCGATAACGATCTCCGAAAGTCCCCAGAGTACTGTCACTATCTCGAGGCAGTTAAGGACGGGGAGCTT
ACGCTGCCGGATTTCAAGATAGTAAGCCGACCCGACTAGCTTTAAGCCTAGTTACTGACTAGTCCACAGG
ACGACAATGGCGTGCCTGATATCCATCCATATGAAGTCTACTGCCGAGTGAAGGGATGCCTCAAGCGTAC
AGTGAGTCTACTGCTATACTAGTTTCTGACTAGTTATTAACTAGTTGACAGGTTCCCTCTGCCAACAGAA
ACATATTGGTCAAGCACTTGAAGGACAAGAACTCCCACGGCATGGAGTTTACATTGCACAATGGACCTCC
CACTATGAAGGAACTGATGGAGGCCAAAGGCAAGTCCTATCTAGATTACTTGGTGACTAGTCCCTGACTA
GTCAAGTAGCATGGTATGAAGGCTTGTTTGAAGGCACTGTTCTCCCAACCCCGACTCCTACCAAGAAGCG
CAAGCGAGCTGCGTAAGTTTCCGTGAGTCTAACTAGTGTATTAGCTAATATATAGCAGCACCAAGTCCAA
GGACCACAATACTAAGGGTGTCGAGAATTCGTGAGTTTCTTCTCCCATTTCAACTAGTCCTTGACTAGTC
ACTAACTACTTTGCAGCAACGAGGGTGAAGCTGGAAATGATCAGGACAATGGCGAGGGCCCGTAAGTACA
GCCATTCAATGCAGACTAGTTGCTAACTAATCTGTGACTAGTTCAAGTGGTCCGTACGCCGTGCATACCC
CTGTGACTGGTAGGAATTTGAGCAAGCCTGTCTTGCCGCGCGATGAGAAAGGAAGGGCAAGTTACATTCA
GCCCCGTACCTAGGATCAGTGCTAATTTATAACCTCTAGCCACTCTTTATGCAGATCCGCCGTGAGGGTA
GCAAGGCAGCTAAATCAGCTGGTGAGAAAGGAACCATACCCTGCAAGACCTGTCGCAACGCAAAGGGCAA
AGGTAAGCTATCCAAGCTAGTTTGGGACTAGATTCTAACTAGTCTCAGCACCGTGTGGTTCAAAGCCATA
TTGCGAGTTTTGGCGCTTTTTCTCATCGATTGACGAGGCAAAGGGAGCGAGTATGCAACCTCGTAAGTCA
GACTCAGACAAAGACCAACTAGTTATTGACCAGTCTTCTAGAAGGCTCTGTTGTGGATCTTGAGGCCCTG
GAGAGTTCCTCCAACAATCCGGAGACAAGCAAGTCCTCGTCGGACTAGTCACTAACTAGACTCTAACTAG
TTGCAGACATGGATAATGCAAAAGAGACAAGCAATGAAGAAAGTGGTAAGACATTTCTCCTTTGTGGTTC
TGGACTAGTCTTCGACTAGTCACAGTCTTAAACAAGGAAAATGAGCATGAAAATGAGGAGGAAAAGGCTG
CTGAGCCCGAGGAAGTGCAGGGTGATGGCAGACATGGTAGGTTAATACCTTGTTAGTTATTGCTAGTCAC
TGACTAGTCAATAACTAGTCTCTGAACACCTTGCAATCACTCCGTTTGCGCAGCTGAACAGTGGTGAGGA
TAATAGTAGTAAGTTATTCTAGCTTCAGAGTTATAGGAGACTAGATACTAACTAGTATTAGTTGCAACTA
ACCTGGATCTCAGAGACTTTGGCCTCAATCTAGAATCTATCTAGTTGTCAACTAGACTGTGGTATCATTG
TCTTTTATTTTCCTAGTCCTGGAACTAGCTTCTAACTAGTCTCCCTAATATGTGGCTGTCTTGTTTTTTT
TTTTTGTTTCCCTACCCGGATATCTAGTCCCCTTCTAGGTTCTGTTAACCTCTCGGGCTCTGATTTAGTT
TAACGCAAACCTGAGATTAGTTTCTAACTAGTCTCTAGGTTTTCTATCCACCTTTAATTGTAATAATAAA
TACAAGCAACGTTTATACGTCAAAAGCATTTATAAACTTTTACCCTAAAGTAGCTTGCTTGTGTGTTTAG
TTTATAATTAGTCTCTTATTAATTTGATGTAGGTAAGCCCGCCACAAATATATATTTTTAACAAGATACC
GTGGAAAAACTTCGTGCTATCACAAAACAGTATACAAAAAATAAGCTTAACAATCTATTCTCCGCTTGGT
GATGCTAAAGGGCTTTCAATAGACCTTGTAAGTGAAGGAGATGGAGCCGTCAATCCGCTACCCTGCCTCT
GGTCAGTTGGTCTCAGCAATGTACCCTGTGAGTCTTGATAGACTAGTTGGTGACTAGTCTCTGTAGATGG
AACAAATGGTGCTTGAGAGGGCACGTATGGCAGAGCTCCAGTCATCTGCGGAACATATACTGGGCCCGGG
AAGATCTGATCACATAGATGCTCGGTTGACAGGACCACCTATAGCAAGTACTTTGTAGGAGGTTCTCCTA
ACGCTTGGCTTCAAATCCAATCAGGATATCAGTGAGTTACTGTTTGTCATCGCATCCTCATGAAGTCGCT
CAACAGCCACTGAGAAGCAAATATTTGGGAGACCATCCCTGATGTTGAAATTTTACGCTGGAGCCCATTC
ACCGGTGAGCTCGGGGACAGTCTGGCCAGTGGAGCGGAAAATCTTCAACTAACTCTGATTGGTACCACAG
GTAGCCCCACAGAACAAACCGAGCAAACATGAAAATTTTCGCTTGAGGTTAGCGCACTCGCTAGCGCCTG
CCCGCAAATATAAAAGGCCCCGAAATCCCATGCATTTTGGAAATCAAGCGACTCTACGTATGTCATCCCC
CTCCCTACCTTTGGGAAAACCTCTCAACTGCAAGTCAGAACATTTTGCTAACAGCGGCCGGCATGGTCCC
AGCCTCCTCGCTGGCGCCGGCTGGGCAACATGCTTCGGCATGGCGAATGGGACCGATGCAGGTGGAAAGT
GAAACGTGATTTCATGCGTCATTTTGAACATTTTGTAAATCTTATTTAATAATGTGTGCGGCAATTCACA
TTTAATTTATGAATGTTTTCTTAACATCGCGGCAACTCAAGAAACGGCAGGTTCGGATCTTAGCTACTAG
AGAAAGAGGAGAAATACTAGATGCGTAAAGGCGAAGAGCTGTTCACTGGTGTCGTCCCTATTCTGGTGGA
ACTGGATGGTGATGTCAACGGTCATAAGTTTTCCGTGCGTGGCGAGGGTGAAGGTGACGCAACTAATGGT
AAACTGACGCTGAAGTTCATCTGTACTACTGGTAAACTGCCGGTTCCTTGGCCGACTCTGGTAACGACGC
TGACTTATGGTGTTCAGTGCTTTGCTCGTTATCCGGACCATATGAAGCAGCATGACTTCTTCAAGTCCGC
CATGCCGGAAGGCTATGTGCAGGAACGCACGATTTCCTTTAAGGATGACGGCACGTACAAAACGCGTGCG
GAAGTGAAATTTGAAGGCGATACCCTGGTAAACCGCATTGAGCTGAAAGGCATTGACTTTAAAGAGGACG
GCAATATCCTGGGCCATAAGCTGGAATACAATTTTAACAGCCACAATGTTTACATCACCGCCGATAAACA
AAAAAATGGCATTAAAGCGAATTTTAAAATTCGCCACAACGTGGAGGATGGCAGCGTGCAGCTGGCTTAT
CACTACCAGCAAAACACTCCAATCGGTGATGGTCCTGTTCTGCTGCCAGACAATCACTATCTGAGCACGC
AAAGCGTTCTGTCTAAAGATCCGAACGAGAAACGCGATCATATGGTTCTGCTGGAGTTCGTAACCGCAGC
GGGCATCACGCATGGTATGGATGAACTGTACAAATGACCAGGCATCAAATAAAACGAAAGGCTCAGTCGA
AAGACTGGGCCTTTCGTTTTATCTGTTGTTTGTCGGTGAACGCTCTCTACTAGAGTCACACTGGCTCACC
TTCGGGTGGGCCTTTCTGCGTTTATACACCTGCAGTCGTTTTAGAGCTAGAAATAGCAAGTTAAAATAAG
GCTAGTCCGTTATCAACTTGAAAAAGTGGCACCGAGTCGGTGCTTTTGCATCATTGGTCTAGTGGTAGAA
TTCATCGTTGCCATCGATGAGGCCCGTGTTCGATTCACGGATGATGCATGTCAATTTTTACACTTGATGT
TGGTGTAATCAGGCGATCAGAGTTTGCTCAAATTCTCTCTTGTTTTAGATTCTGAAGAATATAATTTTTA
CATGACTAGTTCATTTTACTTCCAAGTAGACTATTTGTAGATTGAGATTGCCGTCAACTTTATTCATAGA
ATCACATTAAATTGCTCATTGACCTGCATGTCTATGCACACATTCACATCTATCTTCTCAGGGTATTAAT
TAAGACCTCAGCCGAGACAGCAGAATCACCGCCCAAGTTAAGCCTTTGTGCTGATCATGCTCTCGAACGG
GCCAAGTTCGGGAAAAGCAAAGGAGCGTTTAGTGAGGGGCAATTTGACTCACCTCCCAGGCAACAGATGA
GGGGGGCAAAAAGAAAGAAATTTTCGTGAGTCAATATGGATTCCGAGCATCATTTTCTTGCGGTCTATCT
TGCTACGTATGTTGATCTTGACGCTGTGGATCAAGCAACGCCACTCGCTCGCTCCATCGCAGGCTGGTCG
CAGACAAATTAAAAGGCGGCAAACTCGTACAGCCGCGGGGTTGTCCGCTGCAAAGTACAGAGTGATAAAA
GCCGCCATGCGACCATCAACGCGTTGATGCCCAGCTTTTTCGATCCGAGAATCCACCGTAGAGGCGATAG
CAAGTAAAGAAAAGCTAAACAAAAAAAAATTTCTGCCCCTAAGCCATGAAAACGAGATGGGGTGGAGCAG
AACCAAGGAAAGAGTCGCGCTGGGCTGCCGTTCCGGAAGGTGTTGTAAAGGCTCGACGCCCAAGGTGGGA
GTCTAGGAGAAGAATTTGCATCGGGAGTGGGGCGGGTTACCCCTCCATATCCAATGACAGATATCTACCA
GCCAAGGGTTTGAGCCCGCCCGCTTAGTCGTCGTCCTCGCTTGCCCCTCCATAAAAGGATTTCCCCTCCC
CCTCCCACAAAATTTTCTTTCCCTTCCTCTCCTTGTCCGCTTCAGTACGTATATCTTCCCTTCCCTCGCT
TCTCTCCTCCATCCTTCTTTCATCCATCTCCTGCTAACTTCTCTGCTCAGCACCTCTACGCATTACTAGC
CGTAGTATCTGAGCACTTCTCCCTTTTATATTCCACAAAACATAACACAACCTTCACCATGGACAAGAAG
TATAGCATCGGGCTGGACATTGGAACGAACTCGGTTGGTTGGGCTGTGATTACGGACGAATACAAGGTGC
CATCCAAGAAGTTTAAGGTCCTGGGAAACACCGACCGTCACTCAATCAAGAAGAATCTCATTGGAGCCCT
GCTCTTCGATAGTGGGGAGACCGCCGAAGCTACTCGACTGAAGCGAACGGCTCGCCGGCGTTATACACGA
CGCAAGAATCGCATCTGCTACCTCCAGGAGATTTTCAGCAACGAAATGGCTAAGGTTGATGACTCATTCT
TTCATCGACTCGAAGAAAGTTTCTTGGTCGAGGAGGATAAGAAGCACGAGCGCCATCCGATCTTTGGTAA
CATTGTGGATGAGGTTGCCTATCACGAAAAGTACCCAACTATCTATCATCTTCGTAAGAAGCTGGTCGAT
AGCACGGACAAGGCTGATTTGCGACTTATCTACCTGGCACTCGCGCACATGATTAAGTTCCGCGGCCATT
TTCTTATCGAGGGTGACCTGAACCCCGATAATTCTGACGTTGATAAGCTCTTCATCCAGTTGGTCCAAAC
CTACAATCAGCTGTTTGAGGAAAACCCTATTAATGCATCTGGCGTGGACGCCAAGGCTATCCTTTCGGCG
CGCCTGTCTAAGTCGCGGCGTTTGGAGAACCTTATCGCACAACTCCCCGGCGAAAAGAAGAACGGCCTCT
TCGGTAATTTGATTGCGTTGTCACTTGGTCTGACTCCTAACTTCAAGAGTAATTTTGACCTGGCAGAGGA
TGCGAAGCTCCAGTTGTCTAAGGATACGTATGATGACGATCTCGACAACTTGCTTGCCCAAATCGGTGAC
CAGTACGCTGATCTTTTCCTGGCCGCTAAGAATCTCTCAGATGCAATCCTGCTCAGTGACATTTTGCGGG
TCAACACCGAGATTACTAAGGCCCCCCTGTCAGCTAGTATGATCAAGCGGTATGATGAGCACCATCAGGA
CCTCACCTTGCTTAAGGCCCTCGTGCGTCAGCAATTGCCTGAGAAGTATAAGGAAATCTTCTTTGACCAA
TCCAAGAACGGATACGCAGGGTATATTGATGGCGGTGCGAGCCAGGAGGAATTCTACAAGTTTATCAAGC
CGATTTTGGAGAAGATGGACGGCACTGAGGAACTGCTCGTCAAGCTGAATCGCGAAGATTTGCTTCGTAA
GCAACGAACGTTCGACAACGGCTCCATCCCGCACCAGATTCATCTGGGCGAGCTCCACGCCATCCTTCGA
CGCCAGGAAGATTTCTACCCATTTCTGAAGGACAACCGTGAGAAGATCGAAAAGATTCTTACATTCCGAA
TCCCCTACTATGTGGGACCTTTGGCCCGTGGGAATTCCCGATTTGCTTGGATGACCCGAAAGAGCGAGGA
AACCATCACTCCGTGGAACTTCGAGGAAGTCGTGGACAAGGGTGCATCCGCGCAGAGCTTCATTGAGCGG
ATGACCAATTTTGATAAGAACCTTCCGAATGAAAAGGTCCTGCCAAAGCATTCGCTGCTCTACGAGTATT
TCACCGTGTATAACGAACTGACTAAGGTCAAGTACGTGACGGAGGGAATGCGGAAGCCAGCCTTCCTCTC
AGGGGAACAAAAGAAGGCTATCGTCGATTTGCTTTTTAAGACCAATCGTAAAGTGACTGTTAAGCAGCTG
AAGGAGGATTATTTCAAGAAGATTGAATGTTTCGACTCCGTCGAGATCAGCGGCGTGGAAGATCGCTTTA
ACGCTTCCCTCGGTACCTACCACGACCTGCTCAAGATCATTAAGGACAAGGATTTCCTCGATAACGAGGA
AAATGAGGACATCTTGGAAGATATTGTCCTCACGTTGACACTTTTTGAGGACCGCGAAATGATCGAGGAA
CGGCTCAAGACATATGCCCATTTGTTCGACGATAAGGTGATGAAGCAGCTGAAGCGGCGTCGATACACCG
GATGGGGTCGCCTTAGCCGGAAGCTGATCAACGGCATTCGAGATAAGCAATCTGGTAAGACTATCTTGGA
TTTCCTTAAGTCGGACGGCTTCGCCAACCGCAATTTTATGCAGCTTATTCACGACGATTCCCTGACGTTC
AAGGAGGACATCCAGAAGGCACAAGTCTCAGGACAAGGGGATTCCCTGCACGAGCATATCGCCAACCTGG
CTGGATCCCCGGCGATCAAGAAGGGGATTCTTCAGACCGTCAAGGTTGTCGACGAGCTGGTCAAGGTGAT
GGGCCGTCATAAGCCAGAAAACATCGTGATTGAGATGGCCCGAGAAAATCAGACCACTCAAAAGGGTCAG
AAGAACAGCCGCGAGCGGATGAAGCGGATCGAGGAAGGCATTAAGGAACTTGGTTCTCAGATCCTGAAGG
AGCACCCTGTTGAAAACACACAGCTCCAAAATGAGAAGCTGTATCTCTACTATTTGCAAAATGGACGCGA
CATGTACGTCGATCAGGAGCTCGACATTAACCGGTTGTCGGACTACGATGTTGACCATATCGTCCCGCAA
TCCTTCCTTAAGGACGATAGCATTGATAACAAGGTGCTGACTCGCTCAGATAAGAACCGGGGCAAGTCCG
ACAATGTTCCAAGCGAGGAAGTGGTTAAGAAGATGAAGAACTACTGGCGCCAATTGCTTAATGCCAAGCT
CATCACACAGCGCAAGTTTGACAACTTGACCAAGGCCGAGCGGGGAGGGCTGAGTGAACTCGATAAGGCT
GGCTTCATCAAGCGTCAACTCGTGGAGACGCGACAGATCACAAAGCACGTTGCTCAGATTCTGGACTCCC
GGATGAACACAAAGTACGACGAGAATGATAAGCTCATCCGTGAAGTTAAGGTCATTACCCTCAAGTCTAA
GTTGGTGTCGGATTTCCGCAAGGACTTCCAATTTTATAAGGTTCGGGAGATCAACAATTATCACCATGCA
CATGATGCGTACCTCAACGCAGTCGTGGGAACTGCGCTCATCAAGAAGTATCCCAAGTTGGAGTCCGAAT
TCGTCTACGGGGATTATAAGGTTTACGACGTCCGCAAGATGATCGCCAAGAGTGAGCAGGAAATTGGCAA
GGCCACGGCTAAGTATTTCTTTTACTCCAACATCATGAATTTCTTTAAGACGGAGATCACACTCGCCAAT
GGAGAAATCCGTAAGCGACCTTTGATTGAGACCAACGGCGAGACTGGTGAAATCGTTTGGGATAAGGGGC
GCGACTTCGCTACCGTGCGGAAGGTTCTGAGCATGCCGCAAGTCAATATCGTCAAGAAAACCGAGGTGCA
GACAGGCGGTTTCTCTAAGGAATCGATTCTTCCAAAGCGTAACTCTGACAAGCTGATCGCTCGAAAGAAG
GATTGGGACCCCAAGAAGTATGGAGGGTTCGATTCTCCTACAGTGGCATACTCGGTTCTCGTTGTCGCGA
AGGTTGAGAAGGGAAAGTCTAAGAAGCTGAAGTCGGTCAAGGAACTGCTCGGGATCACCATTATGGAGCG
CTCCAGCTTCGAAAAGAATCCCATCGACTTTCTCGAGGCCAAGGGCTATAAGGAAGTCAAGAAGGATCTT
ATCATTAAGCTGCCTAAGTACTCTTTGTTCGAGCTTGAAAACGGTCGAAAGCGAATGCTCGCATCGGCAG
GAGAGTTGCAGAAGGGGAATGAATTGGCACTTCCCTCAAAGTACGTGAACTTCCTGTATCTCGCGTCCCA
CTACGAGAAGCTGAAGGGTAGCCCTGAGGACAACGAACAGAAGCAACTTTTTGTTGAGCAACACAAGCAT
TATCTGGATGAGATCATTGAACAGATTTCAGAGTTCAGTAAGCGCGTCATCCTCGCCGATGCTAATCTCG
ACAAGGTGTTGTCGGCCTACAACAAGCACCGTGACAAGCCGATCCGAGAGCAGGCTGAAAATATCATTCA
TCTGTTCACCCTCACTAACTTGGGAGCACCAGCAGCGTTCAAGTATTTTGATACGACAATCGACCGTAAG
CGATACACGTCCACAAAGGAGGTGCTTGATGCGACCCTGATTCATCAATCCATCACTGGGCTCTATGAAA
CCCGTATCGACCTTAGTCAACTGGGGGGCGACCCTCCCAAGAAGAAGCGCAAGGTCTGAGCGGACATTCG
ATTTATGCCGTTATGACTTCCTTAAAAAAGCCTTTACGAATGAAAGAAATGGAATTAGACTTGTTATGTA
GTTGATTCTACAATGGATTATGATTCCTGAACTTCAAATCCGCTGTTCATTATTAATCTCAGCTCTTCCC
GTAAAGCCAATGTTGAAACTATTCGTAAATGTACCTCGTTTTGCGTGTACCTTGCTTATCACGTGATATT
ACATGACCTGGACAGAGTTCTGCGCGAAAGTCATAACGTAAATCCCGGGCGGTAGGTGCGTCCCGGGCGG
AAGGTAGTTTTCTCGTCCACCCCAACGCGTTTATCAACCTCAACTTTCAACAACCATCATGCCACCAAAA
GCGCGTAAAACAAAGCGAGATTTGATTGAGCAAGAGGGCAGGATCCAATGCGCGATTCAAGACATTAAAA
ATGGAAAATTTCAAAAAATTGCGCCCGCAGCGCGTGCATACAAAATTCATCCCAATACAAGTGTAATTCC
TCGTGTACTGTGTAAGCGCCCACTAGGTAATATGACATGATTACGAATTCGAGCTCGGTACCCGGCCGGG
GATCCTCTAGACGTGGAGTTACCAGTGATTGACCAATGTTTTATCTTCTACAGTTCTGCCTGTCTACCCC
ATTCTAGCTGTACCTGACTACAGAGTAGTTTAATTGTGGTTGACCCCACAGTCGGAGGCGGAGGAATACA
GCACCGATGTGGCCTGTCTCCATCCAGATTGGCACGCAATTTTTACACGCGGAAAAGATCGAGATAGAGT
ACGACTTTAAATTTAGTCCCCGGCGGCTTCTATTTTAGAATATTTGAGATTTGATTCTCAAGCAATTGAT
TTGGTTGGGTCACCCTCAATTGGATAATATACCTCATTGCTCGGCTACTTCAACTCATCAATCACCGTCA
TACCCCGCATATAACCCTCCATTCCCACGATGGCTGCCGCCACTCTTGACGACACTGCTTACCGATACCG
TACCTCCGTCCCTGGCGACGCCGAGGCCATCGAGGCCCTTGACGGCTCCTTCACCACCGACACCGTCTTC
CGTGTCACCGCCACCGGCGACGGCTTCACCCTTCGAGAGGTTCCTGTTGACCCTCCCCTTACCAAGGTTT
TCCCCGACGACGAGTCTGACGACGAGTCTGACGACGGCGAGGACGGCGACCCTGACTCCCGAACTTTCGT
CGCTTACGGCGACGACGGCGACCTTGCTGGCTTCGTTGTCGTCTCTTACTCCGGCTGGAACCGTCGACTT
ACCGTCGAGGACATCGAGGTCGCCCCTGAGCACCGAGGCCACGGCGTCGGCCGTGCTTTGATGGGCCTCG
CTACTGAGTTCGCCCGTGAGCGAGGCGCCGGCCACCTCTGGCTTGAGGTCACCAACGTTAACGCCCCTGC
TATCCACGCTTACCGACGAATGGGCTTCACCCTCTGCGGCCTTGACACCGCCCTTTACGACGGCACCGCC
TCTGACGGCGAGCAGGCTCTCTACATGTCCATGCCCTGCCCCTAATTTCCTCTTGGAGCAAAAGTGTAGT
GCCAGTACGAGTGTTGTGGAGGAAGGCTGCATACATTGTGCCTGTCATTAAACGATGAGCTCGTCCGTAT
TGGCCCCTGTAATGCCATGTTTTCCGCCCCCAATCGTCAAGGTTTTCCCTTTGTTAGATTCCTACCAGTC
ATCTAGCAAGGCGGCCGCAGCTAGCACAATTGAGGCATCCCCACTACCGCATTAAGACCTCAGCGCGGCC
GCAAATTTAAATAAAATGAAGTGAAGTTCCTATACTTTCTAGAGAATAGGAACTTCTATAGTGAGTCGAA
TAAGGGCGACACAAAATTTATTCTAAATGCATAATAAATACTGATAACATCTTATAGTTTGTATTATATT
TTGTATTATCGTTGACATGTATAATTTTGATATCAAAAACTGATTTTCCCTTTATTATTTTCGAGATTTA
TTTTCTTAATTCTCTTTAACAAACTAGAAATATTGTATATACAAAAAATCATAAATAATAGATGAATAGT
TTAATTATAGGTGTTCATCAATCGAAAAAGCAACGTATCTTATTTAAAGTGCGTTGCTTTTTTCTCATTT
ATAAGGTTAAATAATTCTCATATATCAAGCAAAGTGACAGGCGCCCTTAAATATTCTGACAAATGCTCTT
TCCCTAAACTCCCCCCATAAAAAAACCCGCCGAAGCGGGTTTTTACGTTATTTGCGGATTAACGATTACT
CGTTATCAGAACCGCCCAGGGGGCCCGAGCTTAAGACTGGCCGTCGTTTTACAACACAGAAAGAGTTTGT
AGAAACGCAAAAAGGCCATCCGTCAGGGGCCTTCTGCTTAGTTTGATGCCTGGCAGTTCCCTACTCTCGC
CTTCCGCTTCCTCGCTCACTGACTCGCTGCGCTCGGTCGTTCGGCTGCGGCGAGCGGTATCAGCTCACTC
AAAGGCGGTAATACGGTTATCCACAGAATCAGGGGATAACGCAGGAAAGAACATGTGAGCAAAAGGCCAG
CAAAAGGCCAGGAACCGTAAAAAGGCCGCGTTGCTGGCGTTTTTCCATAGGCTCCGCCCCCCTGACGAGC
ATCACAAAAATCGACGCTCAAGTCAGAGGTGGCGAAACCCGACAGGACTATAAAGATACCAGGCGTTTCC
CCCTGGAAGCTCCCTCGTGCGCTCTCCTGTTCCGACCCTGCCGCTTACCGGATACCTGTCCGCCTTTCTC
CCTTCGGGAAGCGTGGCGCTTTCTCATAGCTCACGCTGTAGGTATCTCAGTTCGGTGTAGGTCGTTCGCT
CCAAGCTGGGCTGTGTGCACGAACCCCCCGTTCAGCCCGACCGCTGCGCCTTATCCGGTAACTATCGTCT
TGAGTCCAACCCGGTAAGACACGACTTATCGCCACTGGCAGCAGCCACTGGTAACAGGATTAGCAGAGCG
AGGTATGTAGGCGGTGCTACAGAGTTCTTGAAGTGGTGGGCTAACTACGGCTACACTAGAAGAACAGTAT
TTGGTATCTGCGCTCTGCTGAAGCCAGTTACCTTCGGAAAAAGAGTTGGTAGCTCTTGATCCGGCAAACA
AACCACCGCTGGTAGCGGTGGTTTTTTTGTTTGCAAGCAGCAGATTACGCGCAGAAAAAAAGGATCTCAA
GAAGATCCTTTGATCTTTTCTACGGGGTCTGACGCTCAGTGGAACGACGCGCGCGTAACTCACGTTAAGG
GATTTTGGTCATGAGCTTGCGCCGTCCCGTCAAGTCAGCGTAATGCTCTGCTT
